Addgene plasmid #202751: PH-PLCd1-mNGx1
Purpose: expresses fluorescent protein-tagged lipid biosensor
Depositing lab: Gerry Hammond. Publication: A novel homeostatic mechanism tunes PI(4,5)P2-dependent signaling at the plasma membrane. Wills RC, Doyle CP, Zewe JP, Pacheco J, Hansen SD, Hammond GRV. J Cell Sci. 2023 Aug 3:jcs.261494. doi: 10.1242/jcs.261494. PubMed 37534432.
Backbone
  Vector backbone: pmNG2-N1
  Vector type: Mammalian Expression
Growth in bacteria
  Bacterial resistance: Kanamycin, 50 μg/mL
  Growth temperature: 37°C
  Growth strain: DH5alpha
  Copy number: High Copy
Gene/Insert
  Gene/Insert name: PLCD1v2(1-170):mNG2
  Species: H. sapiens (human)
  Entrez Gene: PLCD1 (a.k.a. NDNC3, PLC-III)
  Cloning method: Gibson Cloning
Terms and licenses: Academic/Nonprofit Terms; Industry Terms: Not Available to Industry
Depositor comments: Please visit https://www.biorxiv.org/content/10.1101/2022.06.30.498262v3 for bioRxiv preprint.
How to cite: PH-PLCd1-mNGx1 was a gift from Gerry Hammond (Addgene plasmid # 202751 ; http://n2t.net/addgene:202751 ; RRID:Addgene_202751)
