[The description below was written by a language model from this plasmid's Addgene catalogue record and pLannotate feature annotations shown in this document.]
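Description:
PH-PLCd1-mNGx1 is a mammalian expression plasmid built on the pmNG2-N1 backbone, an N1-style vector in which the gene of interest is fused upstream of the fluorescent protein. It encodes a genetically encoded lipid biosensor: residues 1–170 of human phospholipase C delta 1 (PLCD1), the region containing the pleckstrin homology (PH) domain that binds phosphatidylinositol 4,5-bisphosphate, joined in frame at its C-terminus to a single copy of the bright monomeric yellow-green protein mNeonGreen. The fusion was assembled by Gibson cloning and is followed by an SV40 polyadenylation signal.

The annotation upstream of the insert is notable. Rather than a full-length CMV immediate early promoter, the feature table detects only a very short CMV fragment and a truncated CMVd2-type promoter, a deletion variant that gives lower expression than the intact promoter. The catalogue fields do not comment on the promoter, so this rests on the sequence annotation alone, though reduced expression would suit a probe that can sequester its target lipid when abundant.

The plasmid is maintained at high copy in E. coli through a ColE1/pUC-type origin and selected with kanamycin. The NeoR/KanR gene is driven by tandem bacterial (bla) and SV40 early promoters and terminated by the HSV TK polyadenylation signal, so it could also support G418 selection in mammalian cells. An f1 origin is present as well. Other short hits (RSF ori, ble, bGH poly(A), SV40 large T antigen) are fragments and probably backbone remnants.

The construct is used in transfected cells for live imaging of PI(4,5)P2 distribution and dynamics at the plasma membrane.
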