Features (pLannotate 1.2.2; 16 found; start..end, strand, type, name):
      1..55      +  rep_origin     RSF ori (fragment): Plasmids containing the RSF 1030 origin of replication can be propagated in E. coli cells that contain additional plasmids with compatible origins.
     65..82      -  promoter       CMV promoter (fragment): human cytomegalovirus (CMV) immediate early promoter
    145..196     +  promoter       CMVd2 promoter: truncated human cytomegalovirus (CMV) immediate early promoter that yields moderately reduced expression relative to the full-length promoter
    219..262     +  misc_feature   MCS (fragment): multiple cloning site
    268..777     +  CDS            PLCD1 (fragment): PLCD1_HUMAN - Experimental evidence at protein level: Swiss-Prot protein existence level 1. The production of the second messenger molecules diacylglycerol (DAG) and inositol 1,4,5-trisphosphate (IP3) is mediated by activated phosphatidylinositol-specific phospholipase C enzymes (PubMed:9188725). Essential for trophoblast and placental development (By similarity). Binds phosphatidylinositol 4,5-bisphosphate (PubMed:7890667, PubMed:9188725). From Homo sapiens (Human).
    790..1500    +  CDS            mNeonGreen: bright monomeric yellow-green fluorescent protein derived from LanYFP (Shaner et al., 2013)
   1517..1600    +  CDS            large T antigen (fragment): large T antigen from SV40 (simian virus 40)
   1623..1744    +  polyA_signal   SV40 poly(A) signal: SV40 polyadenylation signal
   1778..2206    -  rep_origin     f1 ori (sequence partly withheld): f1 bacteriophage origin of replication; arrow indicates direction of (+) strand synthesis
   2233..2337    +  promoter       AmpR promoter: bla
   2339..2696    +  promoter       SV40 promoter: SV40 enhancer and early promoter
   2731..3525    +  CDS            NeoR/KanR: aminoglycoside phosphotransferase from Tn5; aph(3')-II (or nptII); confers resistance to neomycin, kanamycin, and G418 (Geneticin®)
   3546..3698    +  CDS            ble (fragment): BLE_KLEPN - Experimental evidence at protein level: Swiss-Prot protein existence level 1. Binding protein with a strong affinity to the bleomycin family of antibiotics. Binds to CL990; an antimitotic-antibiotic compound. From Klebsiella pneumoniae.
   3757..3804    +  polyA_signal   HSV TK poly(A) signal: herpes simplex virus thymidine kinase polyadenylation signal (Cole and Stacy, 1985)
   3895..3911    -  polyA_signal   bGH poly(A) signal (fragment): bovine growth hormone polyadenylation signal
   4133..4721    +  rep_origin     ori: high-copy-number ColE1/pMB1/pBR322/pUC origin of replication
>Addgene plasmid #202751 | PH-PLCd1-mNGx1 | addgene full sequence | sequence record 399278 | Addgene NGS Result
CTCACATGTTCTTTCCTGCGTTATCCCCTGATTCTGTGGATAACCGTATTACCGCCATGCATACCCCATT
GACGTCAATGGGAGTTTGTTTTGGCACCAAAATCAACGGGACTTTCCAAAATGTCGTAACAACTCCGCCC
CATTGACGCAAATGGGCGGTAGGCGTGTACGGTGGGAGGTCTATATAAGCAGAGCTGGTTTAGTGAACCG
TCAGATCCGCTAGCGCTACCGGACTCAGATCTCGAGCTCAAGCTTCGAATTCACGGCATGGACTCGGGCC
GGGACTTCCTGACCCTGCACGGCCTACAGGATGATGAGGATCTACAGGCGCTGCTGAAGGGCAGCCAGCT
CCTGAAGGTGAAGTCCAGCTCATGGAGGAGAGAGCGCTTCTACAAGTTGCAGGAGGACTGCAAGACCATC
TGGCAGGAGTCCCGCAAGGTCATGCGGACCCCGGAGTCCCAGCTGTTCTCCATCGAGGACATTCAGGAGG
TGCGAATGGGGCACCGCACGGAGGGTCTGGAGAAGTTCGCCCGTGATGTGCCCGAGGACCGCTGCTTCTC
CATTGTCTTCAAGGACCAGCGCAATACACTAGACCTCATCGCCCCATCGCCAGCTGATGCCCAGCACTGG
GTGCTGGGGCTGCACAAGATCATCCACCACTCAGGCTCCATGGACCAGCGTCAGAAGCTACAGCACTGGA
TTCACTCCTGCTTGCGAAAAGCTGACAAAAACAAGGACAACAAGATGAGCTTCAAGGAGCTGCAGAACTT
CCTGAAGGGGGTGGGTGGCATGGTGAGCAAGGGCGAGGAGGATAACATGGCCTCTCTCCCAGCGACACAT
GAGTTACACATCTTTGGCTCCATCAACGGTGTGGACTTTGACATGGTGGGTCAGGGCACCGGCAATCCAA
ATGATGGTTATGAGGAGTTAAACCTGAAGTCCACCAAGGGTGACCTCCAGTTCTCCCCCTGGATTCTGGT
CCCTCATATCGGGTATGGCTTCCATCAGTACCTGCCCTACCCTGACGGGATGTCGCCTTTCCAGGCCGCC
ATGGTAGATGGCTCCGGATACCAAGTCCATCGCACAATGCAGTTTGAAGATGGTGCCTCCCTTACTGTTA
ACTACCGCTACACCTACGAGGGAAGCCACATCAAAGGAGAGGCCCAGGTGAAGGGGACTGGTTTCCCTGC
TGACGGTCCTGTGATGACCAACTCGCTGACCGCTGCGGACTGGTGCAGGTCGAAGAAGACTTACCCCAAC
GACAAAACCATCATCAGTACCTTTAAGTGGAGTTACACCACTGGAAATGGCAAGCGCTACCGGAGCACTG
CGCGGACCACCTACACCTTTGCCAAGCCAATGGCGGCTAACTATCTGAAGAACCAGCCGATGTACGTGTT
CCGTAAGACGGAGCTCAAGCACTCCAAGACCGAGCTCAACTTCAAGGAGTGGCAAAAGGCCTTTACCGAT
GTGATGGGCATGGACGAGCTGTACAAGTAAAGCGGCCGCGACTCTAGATCATAATCAGCCATACCACATT
TGTAGAGGTTTTACTTGCTTTAAAAAACCTCCCACACCTCCCCCTGAACCTGAAACATAAAATGAATGCA
ATTGTTGTTGTTAACTTGTTTATTGCAGCTTATAATGGTTACAAATAAAGCAATAGCATCACAAATTTCA
CAAATAAAGCATTTTTTTCACTGCATTCTAGTTGTGGTTTGTCCAAACTCATCAATGTATCTTAAGGCGT
AAATTGTAAGCGTTAATATTTTGTTAAAATTCGCGTTAAATTTTTGTTAAATCAGCTCATTTTTTAACCA
ATAGGCCGAAATCGGCAAAATCCCTTATAAATCAAAAGAATAGACCGAGATAGGGT
[37 nt withheld, positions 1877-1913]
AAAGAACGTGGACTCCAACGTCAAAGG
[49 nt withheld, positions 1941-1989]
T
[91 nt withheld, positions 1991-2081]
G
[124 nt withheld, positions 2083-2206]
CAGGTGGCACTTTTCGGGGAAATGTGCGCGGAACCCCTATTTGTTTATTTTTCTAAATACATTCAAATAT
GTATCCGCTCATGAGACAATAACCCTGATAAATGCTTCAATAATATTGAAAAAGGAAGAGTCCTGAGGCG
GAAAGAACCAGCTGTGGAATGTGTGTCAGTTAGGGTGTGGAAAGTCCCCAGGCTCCCCAGCAGGCAGAAG
TATGCAAAGCATGCATCTCAATTAGTCAGCAACCAGGTGTGGAAAGTCCCCAGGCTCCCCAGCAGGCAGA
AGTATGCAAAGCATGCATCTCAATTAGTCAGCAACCATAGTCCCGCCCCTAACTCCGCCCATCCCGCCCC
TAACTCCGCCCAGTTCCGCCCATTCTCCGCCCCATGGCTGACTAATTTTTTTTATTTATGCAGAGGCCGA
GGCCGCCTCGGCCTCTGAGCTATTCCAGAAGTAGTGAGGAGGCTTTTTTGGAGGCCTAGGCTTTTGCAAA
GATCGATCAAGAGACAGGATGAGGATCGTTTCGCATGATTGAACAAGATGGATTGCACGCAGGTTCTCCG
GCCGCTTGGGTGGAGAGGCTATTCGGCTATGACTGGGCACAACAGACAATCGGCTGCTCTGATGCCGCCG
TGTTCCGGCTGTCAGCGCAGGGGCGCCCGGTTCTTTTTGTCAAGACCGACCTGTCCGGTGCCCTGAATGA
ACTGCAAGACGAGGCAGCGCGGCTATCGTGGCTGGCCACGACGGGCGTTCCTTGCGCAGCTGTGCTCGAC
GTTGTCACTGAAGCGGGAAGGGACTGGCTGCTATTGGGCGAAGTGCCGGGGCAGGATCTCCTGTCATCTC
ACCTTGCTCCTGCCGAGAAAGTATCCATCATGGCTGATGCAATGCGGCGGCTGCATACGCTTGATCCGGC
TACCTGCCCATTCGACCACCAAGCGAAACATCGCATCGAGCGAGCACGTACTCGGATGGAAGCCGGTCTT
GTCGATCAGGATGATCTGGACGAAGAGCATCAGGGGCTCGCGCCAGCCGAACTGTTCGCCAGGCTCAAGG
CGAGCATGCCCGACGGCGAGGATCTCGTCGTGACCCATGGCGATGCCTGCTTGCCGAATATCATGGTGGA
AAATGGCCGCTTTTCTGGATTCATCGACTGTGGCCGGCTGGGTGTGGCGGACCGCTATCAGGACATAGCG
TTGGCTACCCGTGATATTGCTGAAGAGCTTGGCGGCGAATGGGCTGACCGCTTCCTCGTGCTTTACGGTA
TCGCCGCTCCCGATTCGCAGCGCATCGCCTTCTATCGCCTTCTTGACGAGTTCTTCTGAGCGGGACTCTG
GGGTTCGAAATGACCGACCAAGCGACGCCCAACCTGCCATCACGAGATTTCGATTCCACCGCCGCCTTCT
ATGAAAGGTTGGGCTTCGGAATCGTTTTCCGGGACGCCGGCTGGATGATCCTCCAGCGCGGGGATCTCAT
GCTGGAGTTCTTCGCCCACCCTAGGGGGAGGCTAACTGAAACACGGAAGGAGACAATACCGGAAGGAACC
CGCGCTATGACGGCAATAAAAAGACAGAATAAAACGCACGGTGTTGGGTCGTTTGTTCATAAACGCGGGG
TTCGGTCCCAGGGCTGGCACTCTGTCGATACCCCACCGAGACCCCATTGGGGCCAATACGCCCGCGTTTC
TTCCTTTTCCCCACCCCACCCCCCAAGTTCGGGTGAAGGCCCAGGGCTCGCAGCCAACGTCGGGGCGGCA
GGCCCTGCCATAGCCTCAGGTTACTCATATATACTTTAGATTGATTTAAAACTTCATTTTTAATTTAAAA
GGATCTAGGTGAAGATCCTTTTTGATAATCTCATGACCAAAATCCCTTAACGTGAGTTTTCGTTCCACTG
AGCGTCAGACCCCGTAGAAAAGATCAAAGGATCTTCTTGAGATCCTTTTTTTCTGCGCGTAATCTGCTGC
TTGCAAACAAAAAAACCACCGCTACCAGCGGTGGTTTGTTTGCCGGATCAAGAGCTACCAACTCTTTTTC
CGAAGGTAACTGGCTTCAGCAGAGCGCAGATACCAAATACTGTTCTTCTAGTGTAGCCGTAGTTAGGCCA
CCACTTCAAGAACTCTGTAGCACCGCCTACATACCTCGCTCTGCTAATCCTGTTACCAGTGGCTGCTGCC
AGTGGCGATAAGTCGTGTCTTACCGGGTTGGACTCAAGACGATAGTTACCGGATAAGGCGCAGCGGTCGG
GCTGAACGGGGGGTTCGTGCACACAGCCCAGCTTGGAGCGAACGACCTACACCGAACTGAGATACCTACA
GCGTGAGCTATGAGAAAGCGCCACGCTTCCCGAAGGGAGAAAGGCGGACAGGTATCCGGTAAGCGGCAGG
GTCGGAACAGGAGAGCGCACGAGGGAGCTTCCAGGGGGAAACGCCTGGTATCTTTATAGTCCTGTCGGGT
TTCGCCACCTCTGACTTGAGCGTCGATTTTTGTGATGCTCGTCAGGGGGGCGGAGCCTATGGAAAAACGC
CAGCAACGCGGCCTTTTTACGGTTCCTGGCCTTTTGCTGGCCTTTTG
